Addgene plasmid #140141: pYFP-x-.008
Purpose: Evaluating the impact of low sensor concentration on information transmission of a genetic sensor.
Depositing lab: Drew Tack. Depositing organization: National Institute of Standards and Technology. Publication: Sparse estimation of mutual information landscapes quantifies information transmission through cellular biochemical reaction networks. Sarkar S, Tack D, Ross D. Commun Biol. 2020 Apr 30;3(1):203. doi: 10.1038/s42003-020-0901-9. PubMed 32355194.
Backbone
  Vector backbone: pAN1818
  Backbone size w/o insert (bp): 4938
  Total vector size (bp): 6241
  Modifications to backbone: RBS of encoded lacI is changed to increase translation ~0.008-fold
  Vector type: Bacterial Expression
  Selectable markers: Zeocin
Growth in bacteria
  Bacterial resistance: Kanamycin, 50 μg/mL
  Growth temperature: 37°C
  Growth strain: MG1655dlac
  Growth instructions: Zeocin resistant
  Copy number: Low Copy
Gene/Insert
  Gene/Insert name: lacY (alt name: lactose permease)
  Insert size (bp): 1254
  Mutation: D37, I38, and N39 are changed to nonsense (stop) codons TAATAATAG
  Entrez Gene: lacY (a.k.a. b0343, ECK0340)
  Cloning method: Gibson Cloning
  Sequencing primers: 5′ ATCCGCCACAACATCGAGGACGGCAGCGTGCAG; 3′ TCCGCCATCGCCGCTTCCACTTTTTCCCGCGTT
Terms and licenses: Academic/Nonprofit Terms; Industry Terms: Not Available to Industry
Depositor comments: Please note that this plasmid may require a unique bacterial strain, so make sure to confirm that you can also obtain the appropriate growth strain. Please contact us or contact our distributors if you have any questions.
How to cite: pYFP-x-.008 was a gift from Drew Tack (Addgene plasmid # 140141 ; http://n2t.net/addgene:140141 ; RRID:Addgene_140141)
