[The description below was written by a language model from this plasmid's Addgene catalogue record and pLannotate feature annotations shown in this document.]
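Description:
pYFP-x-.008 is a low-copy bacterial expression plasmid built on the pAN1818 backbone, about 6.2 kb in total. It replicates from a p15A origin and is selected with kanamycin through an aph(3')-Ia KanR gene. The catalogue entry also lists zeocin as a selectable marker, but no zeocin resistance gene appears in the feature table. That resistance may therefore belong to the recommended lac-deleted MG1655 host strain rather than to the plasmid, although the record does not say so. Short annotated fragments of an RSF origin, bom, a tet promoter and TcR appear to be backbone remnants, not functional elements.

The payload is a LacI-based genetic sensor with a fluorescent readout. A tac promoter followed by a symmetric lac operator drives a transcript that begins with an sTRSV hammerhead ribozyme, a self-cleaving insulator that standardises the 5' end of the mRNA. This transcript encodes EYFP followed by lacY. The lactose permease gene has been disabled by changing codons D37, I38 and N39 to three consecutive stop codons, so no functional transporter is made; this would be expected to remove permease-dependent inducer uptake from the response. A separate cassette expresses lacI from a lacI promoter fragment, with a tetR coding sequence immediately downstream. The lacI ribosome binding site has been altered to scale repressor translation to roughly 0.008-fold. The "x" in the name probably refers to the knocked-out lacY and ".008" to this translation level.

The stated purpose is to evaluate how a low sensor (repressor) concentration affects information transmission through a genetic sensor, with YFP output measured as a function of inducer.
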