Features (pLannotate 1.2.2; 15 found; start..end, strand, type, name):
     75..103     +  promoter       tac promoter: strong E. coli promoter; hybrid between the trp and lac UV5 promoters
    109..128     +  protein_bind   lac operator (symmetric): The lac repressor binds to the lac operator to inhibit transcription in E. coli. This inhibition can be relieved by adding lactose or isopropyl-β-D-thiogalactopyranoside (IPTG). The symmetric lac operator was optimized for tight binding of lac repressor. lac repressor encoded by lacI
    131..180     +  misc_RNA       sTRSV HHRz: hammerhead ribozyme from the tobacco ringspot virus satellite RNA (Khvorova et al., 2003)
    230..949     +  CDS            EYFP: enhanced YFP mammalian codon-optimized
   1001..2251    +  CDS            lacY: LACY_ECOLI - Experimental evidence at protein level: Swiss-Prot protein existence level 1. Responsible for transport of beta-galactosides into the cell, with the concomitant import of a proton (symport system). Can transport lactose, melibiose, lactulose or the analog methyl-1-thio-beta,D- galactopyranoside (TMG), but not sucrose or fructose (PubMed:1848449, PubMed:18177889, PubMed:22106930). The substrate specificity is directed toward the galactopyranosyl moiety of the substrate (PubMed:22106930). From Escherichia coli (strain K12).
   2328..2374    +  promoter       lacI promoter (fragment): lacI
   2402..3481    +  CDS            lacI: LACI_ECOLI - Experimental evidence at protein level: Swiss-Prot protein existence level 1. Repressor of the lactose operon. Binds allolactose as an inducer. From Escherichia coli (strain K12).
   3503..4123    +  CDS            tetR: TETR2_ECOLX - Experimental evidence at protein level: Swiss-Prot protein existence level 1. TetR is the repressor of the tetracycline resistance element; its N-terminal region forms a helix-turn-helix structure and binds DNA. Binding of tetracycline to TetR reduces the repressor affinity for the tetracycline resistance gene (tetA) promoter operator sites. From Escherichia coli.
   4219..4237    -  promoter       tet promoter (fragment): E. coli promoter for tetracycline efflux protein gene
   4247..4367    +  CDS            TcR (fragment): tetracycline efflux protein; tet; confers resistance to tetracycline
   4386..4408    -  rep_origin     RSF ori (fragment): Plasmids containing the RSF 1030 origin of replication can be propagated in E. coli cells that contain additional plasmids with compatible origins.
   4425..4451    +  misc_feature   bom (fragment): basis of mobility region from pBR322
   4550..4605    -  rep_origin     RSF ori (fragment): Plasmids containing the RSF 1030 origin of replication can be propagated in E. coli cells that contain additional plasmids with compatible origins.
   4693..5238    -  rep_origin     p15A ori: Plasmids containing the medium-copy-number p15A origin of replication can be propagated in E. coli cells that contain a second plasmid with the ColE1 origin.
   5327..6142    -  CDS            KanR: aminoglycoside phosphotransferase; aph(3')-Ia; confers resistance to kanamycin in bacteria or G418 (Geneticin®) in eukaryotes
>Addgene plasmid #140141 | pYFP-x-.008 | addgene full sequence | sequence record 292619 | Addgene NGS Result
CCAATTATTGAAGGCCTCCCTAACGGGGGGCCTTTTTTTGTTTCTGGTCTCCCGCTTAACGATCGTTGGC
TGTGTTGACAATTAATCATCGGCTCGTATAATGTGTGGAATTGTGAGCGCTCACAATTAGCTGTCACCGG
ATGTGCTTTCCGGTCTGATGAGTCCGTGAGGACGAAACAGCCTCTACAAATAATTTTGTTTAATACTAGA
GAAAGAGGGGAAATACTAGATGGTGAGCAAGGGCGAGGAGCTGTTCACCGGGGTGGTGCCCATCCTGGTC
GAGCTGGACGGCGACGTAAACGGCCACAAGTTCAGCGTGTCCGGCGAGGGCGAGGGCGATGCCACCTACG
GCAAGCTGACCCTGAAGTTCATCTGCACCACAGGCAAGCTGCCCGTGCCCTGGCCCACCCTCGTGACCAC
CTTCGGCTACGGCCTGCAATGCTTCGCCCGCTACCCCGACCACATGAAGCTGCACGACTTCTTCAAGTCC
GCCATGCCCGAAGGCTACGTCCAGGAGCGCACCATCTTCTTCAAGGACGACGGCAACTACAAGACCCGCG
CCGAGGTGAAGTTCGAGGGCGACACCCTGGTGAACCGCATCGAGCTGAAGGGCATCGACTTCAAGGAGGA
CGGCAACATCCTGGGGCACAAGCTGGAGTACAACTACAACAGCCACAACGTCTATATCATGGCCGACAAG
CAGAAGAACGGCATCAAGGTGAACTTCAAGATCCGCCACAACATCGAGGACGGCAGCGTGCAGCTCGCCG
ACCACTACCAGCAGAACACCCCAATCGGCGACGGCCCCGTGCTGCTGCCCGACAACCACTACCTTAGCTA
CCAGTCCGCCCTGAGCAAAGACCCCAACGAGAAGCGCGATCACATGGTCCTGCTGGAGTTCGTGACCGCC
GCCGGGATCACTCTCGGCATGGACGAGCTGTACAAGTAATAATAACCGGGCAGGCCATGTCTGCCCGTAT
TTCGCGTAAGGAAATCCATTATGTACTATTTAAAAAACACAAACTTTTGGATGTTCGGTTTATTCTTTTT
CTTTTACTTTTTTATCATGGGAGCCTACTTCCCGTTTTTCCCGATTTGGCTACATTAATAATAGCATATC
AGCAAAAGTGATACGGGTATTATTTTTGCCGCTATTTCTCTGTTCTCGCTATTATTCCAACCGCTGTTTG
GTCTGCTTTCTGACAAACTCGGGCTGCGCAAATACCTGCTGTGGATTATTACCGGCATGTTAGTGATGTT
TGCGCCGTTCTTTATTTTTATCTTCGGGCCACTGTTACAATACAACATTTTAGTAGGATCGATTGTTGGT
GGTATTTATCTAGGCTTTTGTTTTAACGCCGGTGCGCCAGCAGTAGAGGCATTTATTGAGAAAGTCAGCC
GTCGCAGTAATTTCGAATTTGGTCGCGCGCGGATGTTTGGCTGTGTTGGCTGGGCGCTGTGTGCCTCGAT
TGTCGGCATCATGTTCACCATCAATAATCAGTTTGTTTTCTGGCTGGGCTCTGGCTGTGCACTCATCCTC
GCCGTTTTACTCTTTTTCGCCAAAACGGATGCGCCCTCTTCTGCCACGGTTGCCAATGCGGTAGGTGCCA
ACCATTCGGCATTTAGCCTTAAGCTGGCACTGGAACTGTTCAGACAGCCAAAACTGTGGTTTTTGTCACT
GTATGTTATTGGCGTTTCCTGCACCTACGATGTTTTTGACCAACAGTTTGCTAATTTCTTTACTTCGTTC
TTTGCTACCGGTGAACAGGGTACGCGGGTATTTGGCTACGTAACGACAATGGGCGAATTACTTAACGCCT
CGATTATGTTCTTTGCGCCACTGATCATTAATCGCATCGGTGGGAAAAACGCCCTGCTGCTGGCTGGCAC
TATTATGTCTGTACGTATTATTGGCTCATCGTTCGCCACCTCAGCGCTGGAAGTGGTTATTCTGAAAACG
CTGCATATGTTTGAAGTACCGTTCCTGCTGGTGGGCTGCTTTAAATATATTACCAGCCAGTTTGAAGTGC
GTTTTTCAGCGACGATTTATCTGGTCTGTTTCTGCTTCTTTAAGCAACTGGCGATGATTTTTATGTCTGT
ACTGGCGGGCAATATGTATGAAAGCATCGGTTTCCAGGGCGCTTATCTGGTGCTGGGTCTGGTGGCGCTG
GGCTTCACCTTAATTTCCGTGTTCACGCTTAGCGGCCCCGGCCCGCTTTCCCTGCTGCGTCGTCAGGTGA
ATGAAGTCGCTTAACTCGGTACCAAATTCCAGAAAAGAGGCCTCCCGAAAGGGGGGCCTTTTTTCGTTTT
GGTCCAATGGCGGCGCGCCATCGAATGGCGCAAAACCTTTCGCGGTATGGCATGATAGCGCCCGCTAACT
GTCTCATTCTCCCTCCTGAATATGAAACCAGTAACGTTATACGATGTCGCAGAGTATGCCGGTGTCTCTT
ATCAGACCGTTTCCCGCGTGGTGAACCAGGCCAGCCACGTTTCTGCGAAAACGCGGGAAAAAGTGGAAGC
GGCGATGGCGGAGCTGAATTACATTCCCAACCGCGTGGCACAACAACTGGCGGGCAAACAGTCGTTGCTG
ATTGGCGTTGCCACCTCCAGTCTGGCCCTGCACGCGCCGTCGCAAATTGTCGCGGCGATTAAATCTCGCG
CCGATCAACTGGGTGCCAGCGTGGTGGTGTCGATGGTAGAACGAAGCGGCGTCGAAGCCTGTAAAGCGGC
GGTGCACAATCTTCTCGCGCAACGCGTCAGTGGGCTGATCATTAACTATCCGCTGGATGACCAGGATGCC
ATTGCTGTGGAAGCTGCCTGCACTAATGTTCCGGCGTTATTTCTTGATGTCTCTGACCAGACACCCATCA
ACAGTATTATTTTCTCCCATGAGGACGGTACGCGACTGGGCGTGGAGCATCTGGTCGCATTGGGTCACCA
GCAAATCGCGCTGTTAGCGGGCCCATTAAGTTCTGTCTCGGCGCGTCTGCGTCTGGCTGGCTGGCATAAA
TATCTCACTCGCAATCAAATTCAGCCGATAGCGGAACGGGAAGGCGACTGGAGTGCCATGTCCGGTTTTC
AACAAACCATGCAAATGCTGAATGAGGGCATCGTTCCCACTGCGATGCTGGTTGCCAACGATCAGATGGC
GCTGGGCGCAATGCGCGCCATTACCGAGTCCGGGCTGCGCGTTGGTGCGGATATCTCGGTAGTGGGATAC
GACGATACCGAAGATAGCTCATGTTATATCCCGCCGTTAACCACCATCAAACAGGATTTTCGCCTGCTGG
GGCAAACCAGCGTGGACCGCTTGCTGCAACTCTCTCAGGGCCAGGCGGTGAAGGGCAATCAGCTGTTGCC
AGTCTCACTGGTGAAAAGAAAAACCACCCTGGCGCCCAATACGCAAACCGCCTCTCCCCGCGCGTTGGCC
GATTCATTAATGCAGCTGGCACGACAGGTTTCCCGACTGGAAAGCGGGCAGTGATAATCCAGGAGGAAAA
AAATGTCCAGATTAGATAAAAGTAAAGTGATTAACAGCGCATTAGAGCTGCTTAATGAGGTCGGAATCGA
AGGTTTAACAACCCGTAAACTCGCCCAGAAGCTAGGTGTAGAGCAGCCTACATTGTATTGGCATGTAAAA
AATAAGCGGGCTTTGCTCGACGCCTTAGCCATTGAGATGTTAGATAGGCACCATACTCACTTTTGCCCTT
TAGAAGGGGAAAGCTGGCAAGATTTTTTACGTAATAACGCTAAAAGTTTTAGATGTGCTTTACTAAGTCA
TCGCGATGGAGCAAAAGTACATTTAGGTACACGGCCTACAGAAAAACAGTATGAAACTCTCGAAAATCAA
TTAGCCTTTTTATGCCAACAAGGTTTTTCACTAGAGAATGCATTATATGCACTCAGCGCTGTGGGGCATT
TTACTTTAGGTTGCGTATTGGAAGATCAAGAGCATCAAGTCGCTAAAGAAGAAAGGGAAACACCTACTAC
TGATAGTATGCCGCCATTATTACGACAAGCTATCGAATTATTTGATCACCAAGGTGCAGAGCCAGCCTTC
TTATTCGGCCTTGAATTGATCATATGCGGATTAGAAAAACAACTTAAATGTGAAAGTGGGTCCTAATAAT
TGGTAACGAATCAGACAATTGACGGCTCGAGGGAGTAGCATAGGGTTTGCAGAATCCCTGCTTCGTCCAT
TTGACAGGCACATTATGCATCGATGATAAGCTGTCAAACATGAGCAGATCCTCTACGCCGGACGCATCGT
GGCCGGCATCACCGGCGCCACAGGTGCGGTTGCTGGCGCCTATATCGCCGACATCACCGATGGGGAAGAT
CGGGCTCGCCACTTCGGGCTCATGAGCAAATATTTTATCTGAGGTGCTTCCTCGCTCACTGACTCGCTGC
ACGAGGCAGACCTCAGCGCTAGCGGAGTGTATACTGGCTTACTATGTTGGCACTGATGAGGGTGTCAGTG
AAGTGCTTCATGTGGCAGGAGAAAAAAGGCTGCACCGGTGCGTCAGCAGAATATGTGATACAGGATATAT
TCCGCTTCCTCGCTCACTGACTCGCTACGCTCGGTCGTTCGACTGCGGCGAGCGGAAATGGCTTACGAAC
GGGGCGGAGATTTCCTGGAAGATGCCAGGAAGATACTTAACAGGGAAGTGAGAGGGCCGCGGCAAAGCCG
TTTTTCCATAGGCTCCGCCCCCCTGACAAGCATCACGAAATCTGACGCTCAAATCAGTGGTGGCGAAACC
CGACAGGACTATAAAGATACCAGGCGTTTCCCCCTGGCGGCTCCCTCGTGCGCTCTCCTGTTCCTGCCTT
TCGGTTTACCGGTGTCATTCCGCTGTTATGGCCGCGTTTGTCTCATTCCACGCCTGACACTCAGTTCCGG
GTAGGCAGTTCGCTCCAAGCTGGACTGTATGCACGAACCCCCCGTTCAGTCCGACCGCTGCGCCTTATCC
GGTAACTATCGTCTTGAGTCCAACCCGGAAAGACATGCAAAAGCACCACTGGCAGCAGCCACTGGTAATT
GATTTAGAGGAGTTAGTCTTGAAGTCATGCGCCGGTTAAGGCTAAACTGAAAGGACAAGTTTTGGTGACT
GCGCTCCTCCAAGCCAGTTACCTCGGTTCAAAGAGTTGGTAGCTCAGAGAACCTTCGAAAAACCGCCCTG
CAAGGCGGTTTTTTCGTTTTCAGAGCAAGAGATTACGCGCAGACCAAAACGATCTCAAGAAGATCATCTT
ATTAAGGGGTCTGACGCTCAGTGGAACGAAAAATCAATCTAAAGTATATATGAGTAAACTTGGTCTGACA
GTTACCTTAGAAAAACTCATCGAGCATCAAATGAAACTGCAATTTATTCATATCAGGATTATCAATACCA
TATTTTTGAAAAAGCCGTTTCTGTAATGAAGGAGAAAACTCACCGAGGCAGTTCCATAGGATGGCAAGAT
CCTGGTATCGGTCTGCGATTCCGACTCGTCCAACATCAATACAACCTATTAATTTCCCCTCGTCAAAAAT
AAGGTTATCAAGTGAGAAATCACCATGAGTGACGACTGAATCCGGTGAGAATGGCAAAAGCTTATGCATT
TCTTTCCAGACTTGTTCAACAGGCCAGCCATTACGCTCGTCATCAAAATCACTCGCATCAACCAAACCGT
TATTCATTCGTGATTGCGCCTGAGCGAGACGAAATACGCGATCGCTGTTAAAAGGACAATTACAAACAGG
AATCGAATGCAACCGGCGCAGGAACACTGCCAGCGCATCAACAATATTTTCACCTGAATCAGGATATTCT
TCTAATACCTGGAATGCTGTTTTCCCGGGGATCGCAGTGGTGAGTAACCATGCATCATCAGGAGTACGGA
TAAAATGCTTGATGGTCGGAAGAGGCATAAATTCCGTCAGCCAGTTTAGTCTGACCATCTCATCTGTAAC
ATCATTGGCAACGCTACCTTTGCCATGTTTCAGAAACAACTCTGGCGCATCGGGCTTCCCATACAATCGA
TAGATTGTCGCACCTGATTGCCCGACATTATCGCGAGCCCATTTATACCCATATAAATCAGCATCCATGT
TGGAATTTAATCGCGGCCTGGAGCAAGACGTTTCCCGTTGAATATGGCTCATAACACCCCTTGTATTACT
GTTTATGTAAGCAGACAGTTTTATTGTTCATGATGATATATTTTTATCTTGTGCAATGTACATCAGAGAT
TTTGAGACACAA
